>Addgene plasmid #187164 | TALED_Right-stuffer-E1347A | addgene full sequence | sequence record 368791 | Addgene NGS Result
GACGGATCGGGAGATCTCCCGATCCCCTATGGTGCACTCTCAGTACAATCTGCTCTGATGCCGCATAGTT
AAGCCAGTATCTGCTCCCTGCTTGTGTGTTGGAGGTCGCTGAGTAGTGCGCGAGCAAAATTTAAGCTACA
ACAAGGCAAGGCTTGACCGACAATTGCATGAAGAATCTGCTTAGGGTTAGGCGTTTTGCGCTGCTTCGCG
ATGTACGGGCCAGATATACGCGTTGACATTGATTATTGACTAGTTATTAATAGTAATCAATTACGGGGTC
ATTAGTTCATAGCCCATATATGGAGTTCCGCGTTACATAACTTACGGTAAATGGCCCGCCTGGCTGACCG
CCCAACGACCCCCGCCCATTGACGTCAATAATGACGTATGTTCCCATAGTAACGCCAATAGGGACTTTCC
ATTGACGTCAATGGGTGGACTATTTACGGTAAACTGCCCACTTGGCAGTACATCAAGTGTATCATATGCC
AAGTACGCCCCCTATTGACGTCAATGACGGTAAATGGCCCGCCTGGCATTATGCCCAGTACATGACCTTA
TGGGACTTTCCTACTTGGCAGTACATCTACGTATTAGTCATCGCTATTACCATGGTGATGCGGTTTTGGC
AGTACATCAATGGGCGTGGATAGCGGTTTGACTCACGGGGATTTCCAAGTCTCCACCCCATTGACGTCAA
TGGGAGTTTGTTTTGGCACCAAAATCAACGGGACTTTCCAAAATGTCGTAACAACTCCGCCCCATTGACG
CAAATGGGCGGTAGGCGTGTACGGTGGGAGGTCTATATAAGCAGAGCTCTCTGGCTAACTAGAGAACCCA
CTGCTTACTGGCTTATCGAAATTAATACGACTCACTATAGGGAGATGGCCTCTGTCTTGACACCACTCCT
GCTCAGGGGCCTGACTGGATCAGCTAGGCGGCTCCCCGTTCCTCGCGCAAAAATACACAGCCTGGACTAT
AAGGACCATGACGGTGATTACAAAGATCACGACATAGATTATAAGGATGATGATGATAAGGGGATCCGAA
TTCAAGATCTACGCACGCTCGGCTACAGCCAGCAGCAACAGGAGAAGATCAAACCGAAGGTTCGTTCGAC
AGTGGCGCAGCACCACGAGGCACTGGTCGGCCATGGGTTTACACACGCGCACATCGTTGCGCTCAGCCAA
CACCCGGCAGCGTTAGGGACCGTCGCTGTCAAGTATCAGGACATGATCGCAGCGTTGCCAGAGGCGACAC
ACGAAGCGATCGTTGGCGTCGGCAAACAGTGGTCCGGCGCACGCGCTCTGGAGGCCTTGCTCACGGTGGC
GGGAGAGTTGAGAGGTCCACCGTTACAGTTGGACACAGGCCAACTTCTCAAGATTGCAAAACGTGGCGGC
GTGACCGCAGTGGAGGCAGTGCATGCATGGCGCAATGCACTGACGGGTGCCCCCCTGAGGAGACGATGGC
CTCCTCCGAGGACGTCATCAAGGAGTTCATGCGCTTCAAGGTGCGCATGGAGGGCTCCGTGAACGGCCAC
GAGTTCGAGATCGAGGGCGAGGGCGAGGGCCGCCCCTACGAGGGCACCCAGACCGCCAAGCTGAAGGTGA
CCAAGGGCGGCCCCCTGCCCTTCGCCTGGGACATCCTGTCCCCTCAGTTCCAGTACGGCTCCAAGGCCTA
CGTGAAGCACCCCGCCGACATCCCCGACTACTTGAAGCTGTCCTTCCCCGAGGGCTTCAAGTGGGAGCGC
GTGATGAACTTCGAGGACGGCGGCGTGGTGACCGTGACCCAGGACTCCTCCCTGCAGGACGGCGAGTTCA
TCTACAAGGTGAAGCTGCGCGGCACCAACTTCCCCTCCGACGGCCCCGTAATGCAGAAGAAGACCATGGG
CTGGGAGGCCTCCACCGAGCGGATGTACCCCGAGGACGGCGCCCTGAAGGGCGAGATCAAGATGAGGCTG
AAGCTGAAGGACGGCGGCCACTACGACGCCGAGGTCAAGACCACCTACATGGCCAAGAAGCCCGTGCAGC
TGCCCGGCGCCTACAAGACCGACATCAAGCTGGACATCACCTCCCACAACGAGGACTACACCATCGTGGA
ACAGTACGAGCGCGCCGAGGGCCGCCACTCCACCGGCGCCGAATTCATGACATCAATTATTATACATCGG
AGGAGGATCCAGTGAGCAAGGGCGAGGAGCTGTTCACCGGGGTGGTGCCCATCCTGGTCGAGCTGGACGG
CGACGTAAACGGCCACAAGTTCAGCGTGTCCGGCGAGGGCGAGGGCGATGCCACCTACGGCAAGCTGACC
CTGAAGTTCATCTGCACCACCGGCAAGCTGCCCGTGCCCTGGCCCACCCTCGTGACCACCCTGACCTACG
GCGTGCAGTGCTTCAGCCGCTACCCCGACCACATGAAGCAGCACGACTTCTTCAAGTCCGCCATGCCCGA
AGGCTACGTCCAGGAGCGCACCATCTTCTTCAAGGACGACGGCAACTACAAGACCCGCGCCGAGGTGAAG
TTCGAGGGCGACACCCTGGTGAACCGCATCGAGCTGAAGGGCATCGACTTCAAGGAGGACGGCAACATCC
TGGGGCACAAGCTGGAGTACAACTACAACAGCCACAACGTCTATATCATGGCCGACAAGCAGAAGAACGG
CATCAAGGTGAACTTCAAGATCCGCCACAACATCGAGGACGGCAGCGTGCAGCTCGCCGACCACTACCAG
CAGAACACCCCCATCGGCGACGGCCCCGTGCTGCTGCCCGACAACCACTACCTGAGCACCCAGTCCGCCC
TGAGCAAAGACCCCAACGAGAAGCGCGATCACATGGTCCTGCTGGAGTTCGTGACCGCCGCCGGGATCAC
TCTCGGCATGGACGAGCTGTACAAGTAACGTCTCCCGGTCTGACTCCGGAACAGGTGGTGGCGATTGCAA
GCAACGGCGGCGGCAAACAGGCTCTAGAGAGCATTGTTGCCCAGCTCTCCAGACCTGATCCGGCGCTAGC
CGCGTTGCTAGTCGGATCCGGCAGCTACGCCCTGGGTCCGTATCAGATTAGCGCCCCGCAGCTGCCAGCT
TACAATGGTCAGACCGTGGGTACCTTCTACTATGTGAACGACGCGGGCGGTCTGGAGAGCAAGGTGTTTA
GCAGCGGCGGTCCAACCCCGTACCCAAACTATGCCAATGCCGGTCATGTGGCCGGTCAGAGCGCCCTGTT
CATGCGTGATAACGGCATCAGCGAGGGTCTGGTGTTCCACAACAACCCGGAAGGCACCTGCGGTTTTTGC
GTGAACATGACCGAAACACTGCTGCCGGAAAACGCGAAAATGACCGTGGTGCCGCCGGAAGGTGCCATTC
CAGTGAAGCGCGGCGCTACCGGTGAAACCAAAGTGTTTACCGGTAACAGCAACAGCCCGAAGAGCCCGAC
CAAAGGCGGTTGCTAGTCAGGGCCCTATTCTATAGTGTCACCTAAATGCTAGAGCTCGCTGATCAGCCTC
GACTGTGCCTTCTAGTTGCCAGCCATCTGTTGTTTGCCCCTCCCCCGTGCCTTCCTTGACCCTGGAAGGT
GCCACTCCCACTGTCCTTTCCTAATAAAATGAGGAAATTGCATCGCATTGTCTGAGTAGGTGTCATTCTA
TTCTGGGGGGTGGGGTGGGGCAGGACAGCAAGGGGGAGGATTGGGAAGACAATAGCAGGCATGCTGGGGA
TGCGGTGGGCTCTATGGCTTCTGAGGCGGAAAGAACCAGCTGGGGCTCTAGGGGGTATCCCCACGCTGCA
GTGAGCGGGACTCTGGGGTTCGAAATGACCGACCAAGCGACGCCCAACCTGCCATCACGAGATTTCGATT
CCACCGCCGCCTTCTATGAAAGGTTGGGCTTCGGAATCGTTTTCCGGGACGCCGGCTGGATGATCCTCCA
GCGCGGGGATCTCATGCTGGAGTTCTTCGCCCACCCCAACTTGTTTATTGCAGCTTATAATGGTTACAAA
TAAAGCAATAGCATCACAAATTTCACAAATAAAGCATTTTTTTCACTGCATTCTAGTTGTGGTTTGTCCA
AACTCATCAATGTATCTTATCATGTCTGTATACCGTCGACCTCTAGCTAGAGCTTGGCGTAATCATGGTC
ATAGCTGTTTCCTGTGTGAAATTGTTATCCGCTCACAATTCCACACAACATACGAGCCGGAAGCATAAAG
TGTAAAGCCTGGGGTGCCTAATGAGTGAGCTAACTCACATTAATTGCGTTGCGCTCACTGCCCGCTTTCC
AGTCGGGAAACCTGTCGTGCCAGCTGCATTAATGAATCGGCCAACGCGCGGGGAGAGGCGGTTTGCGTAT
TGGGCGCTCTTCCGCTTCCTCGCTCACTGACTCGCTGCGCTCGGTCGTTCGGCTGCGGCGAGCGGTATCA
GCTCACTCAAAGGCGGTAATACGGTTATCCACAGAATCAGGGGATAACGCAGGAAAGAACATGTGAGCAA
AAGGCCAGCAAAAGGCCAGGAACCGTAAAAAGGCCGCGTTGCTGGCGTTTTTCCATAGGCTCCGCCCCCC
TGACGAGCATCACAAAAATCGACGCTCAAGTCAGAGGTGGCGAAACCCGACAGGACTATAAAGATACCAG
GCGTTTCCCCCTGGAAGCTCCCTCGTGCGCTCTCCTGTTCCGACCCTGCCGCTTACCGGATACCTGTCCG
CCTTTCTCCCTTCGGGAAGCGTGGCGCTTTCTCATAGCTCACGCTGTAGGTATCTCAGTTCGGTGTAGGT
CGTTCGCTCCAAGCTGGGCTGTGTGCACGAACCCCCCGTTCAGCCCGACCGCTGCGCCTTATCCGGTAAC
TATCGTCTTGAGTCCAACCCGGTAAGACACGACTTATCGCCACTGGCAGCAGCCACTGGTAACAGGATTA
GCAGAGCGAGGTATGTAGGCGGTGCTACAGAGTTCTTGAAGTGGTGGCCTAACTACGGCTACACTAGAAG
AACAGTATTTGGTATCTGCGCTCTGCTGAAGCCAGTTACCTTCGGAAAAAGAGTTGGTAGCTCTTGATCC
GGCAAACAAACCACCGCTGGTAGCGGTGGTTTTTTTGTTTGCAAGCAGCAGATTACGCGCAGAAAAAAAG
GATCTCAAGAAGATCCTTTGATCTTTTCTACGGGGTCTGACGCTCAGTGGAACGAAAACTCACGTTAAGG
GATTTTGGTCATGAGATTATCAAAAAGGATCTTCACCTAGATCCTTTTAAATTAAAAATGAAGTTTTAAA
TCAATCTAAAGTATATATGAGTAAACTTGGTCTGACAGTTACCAATGCTTAATCAGTGAGGCACCTATCT
CAGCGATCTGTCTATTTCGTTCATCCATAGTTGCCTGACTCCCCGTCGTGTAGATAACTACGATACGGGA
GGGCTTACCATCTGGCCCCAGTGCTGCAATGATACCGCGAGATCCACGCTCACCGGCTCCAGATTTATCA
GCAATAAACCAGCCAGCCGGAAGGGCCGAGCGCAGAAGTGGTCCTGCAACTTTATCCGCCTCCATCCAGT
CTATTAATTGTTGCCGGGAAGCTAGAGTAAGTAGTTCGCCAGTTAATAGTTTGCGCAACGTTGTTGCCAT
TGCTACAGGCATCGTGGTGTCACGCTCGTCGTTTGGTATGGCTTCATTCAGCTCCGGTTCCCAACGATCA
AGGCGAGTTACATGATCCCCCATGTTGTGCAAAAAAGCGGTTAGCTCCTTCGGTCCTCCGATCGTTGTCA
GAAGTAAGTTGGCCGCAGTGTTATCACTCATGGTTATGGCAGCACTGCATAATTCTCTTACTGTCATGCC
ATCCGTAAGATGCTTTTCTGTGACTGGTGAGTACTCAACCAAGTCATTCTGAGAATAGTGTATGCGGCGA
CCGAGTTGCTCTTGCCCGGCGTCAATACGGGATAATACCGCGCCACATAGCAGAACTTTAAAAGTGCTCA
TCATTGGAAAACGTTCTTCGGGGCGAAAACTCTCAAGGATCTTACCGCTGTTGAGATCCAGTTCGATGTA
ACCCACTCGTGCACCCAACTGATCTTCAGCATCTTTTACTTTCACCAGCGTTTCTGGGTGAGCAAAAACA
GGAAGGCAAAATGCCGCAAAAAAGGGAATAAGGGCGACACGGAAATGTTGAATACTCATACTCTTCCTTT
TTCAATATTATTGAAGCATTTATCAGGGTTATTGTCTCATGAGCGGATACATATTTGAATGTATTTAGAA
AAATAAACAAATAGGGGTTCCGCGCACATTTCCCCGAAAAGTGCCACCTGACGTC
Features (pLannotate 1.2.2; 23 found; start..end, strand, type, name):
     28..80      -  misc_feature   bom (fragment): basis of mobility region from pBR322
    235..614     +  enhancer       CMV enhancer: human cytomegalovirus immediate early enhancer
    615..818     +  promoter       CMV promoter: human cytomegalovirus (CMV) immediate early promoter
    814..847     +  LTR            5' LTR (truncated) (fragment): truncated 5' long terminal repeat (LTR) from HIV-1
    863..881     +  promoter       T7 promoter: promoter for bacteriophage T7 RNA polymerase
    891..974     +  CDS            COX8A (fragment): COX8A_HUMAN - Also known as COX8, COX8L. Experimental evidence at protein level: Swiss-Prot protein existence level 1. Component of the cytochrome c oxidase, the last enzyme in the mitochondrial electron transport chain which drives oxidative phosphorylation. The respiratory chain contains 3 multisubunit complexes succinate dehydrogenase (complex II, CII), ubiquinol- cytochrome c oxidoreductase (cytochrome b-c1 complex, complex III, CIII) and cytochrome c oxidase (complex IV, CIV), that cooperate to transfer electrons derived from NADH and succinate to molecular oxygen, creating an electrochem
   1017..1041    +  CDS            2xFLAG (fragment): two tandem FLAG® epitope tags
   1056..1457    +  CDS            avrXa10 (fragment): AVX10_XANOO - Experimental evidence at protein level: Swiss-Prot protein existence level 1. Avirulence protein. Induces the hypersensitive response (HR)in rice plants carrying the resistance gene Xa10. Activity depends on the presence of the core repeat domains; replacement with repeat domains from other proteins (AvrBs3 of X.euvesicatoria (AC P14727) or AvrXa7 of this organism) does not elicit the HR. Probably acts as a transcription factor in its host plant (rice) to induce plant resistance or disease. From Xanthomonas oryzae pv. oryzae.
   1466..2140    +  CDS            mRFP1: mRFP1 is a basic (constitutively fluorescent) red fluorescent protein published in 2002, derived from Discosoma sp.. It is reported to be a somewhat slowly-maturing monomer with low acid sensitivity.
   2182..2898    +  CDS            EGFP: the original enhanced GFP (Yang et al., 1996) mammalian codon-optimized
   3027..3443    +  CDS            dddA (fragment): DDDA_BURC1 - Experimental evidence at protein level: Swiss-Prot protein existence level 1. Toxic component of a toxin-immunity protein module, which functions as a cellular contact-dependent growth inhibition (CDI) system. CDI modules allow bacteria to communicate with and inhibit the growth of closely related neighboring bacteria in a contact-dependent fashion. Bacteria that have this module inhibit or kill bacteria without it, giving them a growth advantage. Probably specifically inhibited by cognate immunity protein DddI (Probable). The C-terminal 163 residue fragment has double-stranded DN
   3459..3477    -  promoter       SP6 promoter: promoter for bacteriophage SP6 RNA polymerase
   3503..3727    +  polyA_signal   bGH poly(A) signal: bovine growth hormone polyadenylation signal
   3731..3752    +  promoter       SV40 promoter (fragment): SV40 enhancer and early promoter
   3805..3963    +  CDS            ble (fragment): BLE_KLEPN - Experimental evidence at protein level: Swiss-Prot protein existence level 1. Binding protein with a strong affinity to the bleomycin family of antibiotics. Binds to CL990; an antimitotic-antibiotic compound. From Klebsiella pneumoniae.
   3958..4079    +  polyA_signal   SV40 poly(A) signal: SV40 polyadenylation signal
   4152..4168    -  protein_bind   lac operator: The lac repressor binds to the lac operator to inhibit transcription in E. coli. This inhibition can be relieved by adding lactose or isopropyl-β-D-thiogalactopyranoside (IPTG). lac repressor encoded by lacI
   4176..4206    -  promoter       lac promoter: promoter for the E. coli lac operon
   4221..4242    -  protein_bind   CAP binding site: CAP binding activates transcription in the presence of cAMP. E. coli catabolite activator protein
   4255..4347    -  CDS            lacI (fragment): lac repressor; lacI; The lac repressor binds to the lac operator to inhibit transcription in E. coli. This inhibition can be relieved by adding lactose or isopropyl-β-D-thiogalactopyranoside (IPTG).
   4530..5118    -  rep_origin     ori: high-copy-number ColE1/pMB1/pBR322/pUC origin of replication
   5289..6149    -  CDS            AmpR: β-lactamase; bla; confers resistance to ampicillin, carbenicillin, and related antibiotics
   6150..6254    -  promoter       AmpR promoter: bla
