[The description below was written by a language model from this plasmid's Addgene catalogue record and pLannotate feature annotations shown in this document.]
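Description:
TALED_Right-stuffer-E1347A is a mammalian expression plasmid on the p3s backbone that serves as a parental cloning template, recorded as the "original vector to make all constructs", for the right-hand arm of TALED mitochondrial base editors. It is propagated in E. coli from a high-copy ColE1/pUC-type origin with ampicillin selection (AmpR under its own bla promoter). The catalogue lists a total size of 6318 bp, while the annotated sequencing record is 6,285 nt. The backbone also carries remnants with no evident function here, including fragments of an SV40 promoter and a ble (bleomycin-family resistance) gene followed by an SV40 poly(A) signal, so no intact mammalian selection marker is apparent.

The synthetic insert is driven by the CMV enhancer/promoter and terminated by the bGH polyadenylation signal, with flanking T7 and SP6 promoters. The open reading frame begins with a COX8A fragment, which is consistent with a mitochondrial targeting sequence, followed by a FLAG epitope and a segment matching the Xanthomonas TAL effector AvrXa10, which is presumably the N-terminal TALE scaffold. Where a customised TALE repeat array would normally sit, the annotation shows mRFP1 and EGFP coding sequences. These apparently form the "stuffer" named in the construct, a placeholder to be replaced when target-specific DNA-binding repeats are assembled, although the record does not describe the replacement strategy. Downstream lies a fragment of DddA, the double-stranded DNA cytidine deaminase toxin from Burkholderia. The name indicates that it carries an E1347A substitution, but the record does not state the effect of this change. No adenine deaminase is annotated in the feature table. Derivatives of this vector are intended for programmable A-to-G editing of human mitochondrial DNA.
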