Addgene plasmid #187164: TALED_Right-stuffer-E1347A
Purpose: original vector to make all constructs
Depositing lab: Jin-Soo Kim. Depositing organization: Institute for Basic Science. Publication: Targeted A-to-G base editing in human mitochondrial DNA with programmable deaminases. Cho SI, Lee S, Mok YG, Lim K, Lee J, Lee JM, Chung E, Kim JS. Cell. 2022 May 12;185(10):1764-1776.e12. doi: 10.1016/j.cell.2022.03.039. Epub 2022 Apr 25. PubMed 35472302.
Backbone
  Vector backbone: p3s
  Backbone size w/o insert (bp): 3726
  Total vector size (bp): 6318
  Vector type: Mammalian Expression
Growth in bacteria
  Bacterial resistance: Ampicillin, 100 μg/mL
  Growth temperature: 37°C
  Growth strain: DH5alpha
  Copy number: High Copy
Gene/Insert
  Gene/Insert name: Right-stuffer-E1347A
  Species: Synthetic
  Insert size (bp): 2593
  Promoter: pCMV
  Cloning method: Gibson Cloning
  Sequencing primers: 5′ CGCAAATGGGCGGTAGGCGTG; 3′ TAGAAGGCACAGTCGAGG
Terms and licenses: Academic/Nonprofit Terms; Industry Terms: Not Available to Industry
How to cite: TALED_Right-stuffer-E1347A was a gift from Jin-Soo Kim (Addgene plasmid # 187164 ; http://n2t.net/addgene:187164 ; RRID:Addgene_187164)
